Addgene plasmid #164776: pJEP202-Lenti-TRE3G-GFPGluN2A-WPRE-pA
Purpose: pLenti vector backbone designed to express GFP-GluN2A from a TRE3G promoter.
Depositing lab: Jonathan Ploski. Depositing organization: University of Texas at Dallas. Publication: The production of viral vectors designed to express large and difficult to express transgenes within neurons. Holehonnur R, Lella SK, Ho A, Luong JA, Ploski JE. Mol Brain. 2015 Feb 24;8:12. doi: 10.1186/s13041-015-0100-7. PubMed 25887710.
Backbone
  Vector backbone: pLenti7.3DEST
  Backbone manufacturer: Invitrogen
  Modifications to backbone: Modified the backbone by removing the emGFP expression cassette and adding multiple cloning site (MCS) via ClaI and MluI sites.
  Vector type: Lentiviral
Growth in bacteria
  Bacterial resistance: Ampicillin, 100 μg/mL
  Growth temperature: Room Temperature
  Growth strain: NEB Stable
  Copy number: Unknown
Gene/Insert
  Gene/Insert name: GluN2A
  Tag / fusion protein: GFP (N terminal on insert)
Terms and licenses: Academic/Nonprofit Terms; Industry Terms: Not Available to Industry
How to cite: pJEP202-Lenti-TRE3G-GFPGluN2A-WPRE-pA was a gift from Jonathan Ploski (Addgene plasmid # 164776 ; http://n2t.net/addgene:164776 ; RRID:Addgene_164776)
