[The description below was written by a language model from this plasmid's Addgene catalogue record and pLannotate feature annotations shown in this document.]
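Description:
pJEP202-Lenti-TRE3G-GFPGluN2A-WPRE-pA is a third-generation-style, self-inactivating HIV-1 lentiviral transfer plasmid of about 11.8 kb. It is built on a pLenti7.3DEST backbone from which the emGFP expression cassette was removed and a multiple cloning site added. It is propagated in E. coli through a high-copy ColE1/pUC-type origin with ampicillin selection (AmpR), and the record lists a recombination-deficient strain, which is a common choice for LTR-containing plasmids. An f1 origin, an SV40 origin and remnants of lac, T7 and T3 cloning-vector sequence are also annotated in the backbone.

The viral genome is transcribed from an RSV promoter fused to a truncated 5' LTR. This is followed by the Ψ packaging signal with a gag fragment, the RRE for Rev-dependent nuclear export, and the cPPT/CTS. It ends in a ΔU3 3' LTR with a downstream SV40 polyadenylation signal. Packaging functions must therefore be supplied in trans.

The payload is driven by the TRE3G promoter, a tetracycline-responsive element that is activated only when a Tet-On 3G-type transactivator is provided separately, since none is encoded here. It controls EGFP fused to the N terminus of GluN2A; the coding sequence is annotated as matching rat Grin2a, a glutamate-binding NMDA receptor subunit. The fusion is flanked by attB1 and attB2 sites, which suggests Gateway-based insertion. A V5 tag is annotated downstream of attB2, but the record does not indicate whether it is translated in frame with the insert. A WPRE follows to enhance transcript stability and expression. The associated work concerns viral vectors for expressing large, difficult transgenes in neurons, consistent with inducible delivery of fluorescently tagged GluN2A.
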