Features (pLannotate 1.2.2; 29 found; start..end, strand, type, name):
      3..229     +  promoter       RSV promoter: Rous sarcoma virus enhancer/promoter
    230..410     +  LTR            5' LTR (truncated): truncated 5' long terminal repeat (LTR) from HIV-1
    457..582     +  misc_feature   HIV-1 Ψ: packaging signal of human immunodeficiency virus type 1
    566..929     +  CDS            HIV-1 gag (fragment): gag protein from human immunodeficiency virus 1; gag
   1075..1308    +  misc_feature   RRE: The Rev response element (RRE) of HIV-1 allows for Rev-dependent mRNA export from the nucleus to the cytoplasm.
   1685..1785    +  CDS            Rev (fragment): human immunodeficiency virus 1 (HIV-1) Rev protein; rev; enhances nuclear export of unspliced and incompletely spliced viral mRNAs
   1804..1921    +  misc_feature   cPPT/CTS: central polypurine tract and central termination sequence of HIV-1
   1953..2328    +  promoter       TRE3G promoter: 3rd-generation Tet-responsive promoter that can be activated by binding of Tet-On® 3G
   2363..2387    +  protein_bind   attB1: mutant version of attB; recombination site for the Gateway® BP reaction BP Clonase™
   2478..3191    +  CDS            EGFP: EGFP is a basic (constitutively fluorescent) green fluorescent protein published in 1996, derived from Aequorea victoria. It is reported to be a rapidly-maturing weak dimer with moderate acid sensitivity.
   3195..7514    +  CDS            Grin2a: NMDE1_RAT - Experimental evidence at protein level: Swiss-Prot protein existence level 1. Component of NMDA receptor complexes that function as heterotetrameric, ligand-gated ion channels with high calcium permeability and voltage-dependent sensitivity to magnesium. Channel activation requires binding of the neurotransmitter glutamate to the epsilon subunit, glycine binding to the zeta subunit, plus membrane depolarization to eliminate channel inhibition by Mg(2+). Sensitivity to glutamate and channel kinetics depend on the subunit composition; channels containing GRIN1 and GRIN2A have lower s
   7522..7546    -  protein_bind   attB2: mutant version of attB; recombination site for the Gateway® BP reaction BP Clonase™
   7599..7640    +  CDS            V5 tag: epitope tag from simian virus 5
   7664..8252    +  misc_feature   WPRE: woodchuck hepatitis virus posttranscriptional regulatory element
   8311..8330    +  misc_feature   cPPT/CTS (fragment): central polypurine tract and central termination sequence of HIV-1
   8332..8565    +  LTR            3' LTR (ΔU3): self-inactivating 3' long terminal repeat (LTR) from HIV-1
   8637..8758    +  polyA_signal   SV40 poly(A) signal: SV40 polyadenylation signal
   8798..8933    +  rep_origin     SV40 ori: SV40 origin of replication
   8954..8972    -  promoter       T7 promoter: promoter for bacteriophage T7 RNA polymerase
   8980..9135    +  CDS            lacZα (fragment): LacZα fragment of β-galactosidase; lacZ fragment
   9140..9568    +  rep_origin     f1 ori (sequence partly withheld): f1 bacteriophage origin of replication; arrow indicates direction of (+) strand synthesis
   9621..9725    +  promoter       AmpR promoter: bla
   9726..10586   +  CDS            AmpR: β-lactamase; bla; confers resistance to ampicillin, carbenicillin, and related antibiotics
  10757..11345   +  rep_origin     ori: high-copy-number ColE1/pMB1/pBR322/pUC origin of replication
  11528..11620   +  CDS            lacI (fragment): lac repressor; lacI; The lac repressor binds to the lac operator to inhibit transcription in E. coli. This inhibition can be relieved by adding lactose or isopropyl-β-D-thiogalactopyranoside (IPTG).
  11633..11654   +  protein_bind   CAP binding site: CAP binding activates transcription in the presence of cAMP. E. coli catabolite activator protein
  11669..11699   +  promoter       lac promoter: promoter for the E. coli lac operon
  11703..11725   +  protein_bind   lac operator (fragment): The lac repressor binds to the lac operator to inhibit transcription in E. coli. This inhibition can be relieved by adding lactose or isopropyl-β-D-thiogalactopyranoside (IPTG). lac repressor encoded by lacI
  11768..11786   +  promoter       T3 promoter: promoter for bacteriophage T3 RNA polymerase
>Addgene plasmid #164776 | pJEP202-Lenti-TRE3G-GFPGluN2A-WPRE-pA | addgene full sequence | sequence record 356958 | Addgene NGS Result
AATGTAGTCTTATGCAATACTCTTGTAGTCTTGCAACATGGTAACGATGAGTTAGCAACATGCCTTACAA
GGAGAGAAAAAGCACCGTGCATGCCGATTGGTGGAAGTAAGGTGGTACGATCGTGCCTTATTAGGAAGGC
AACAGACGGGTCTGACATGGATTGGACGAACCACTGAATTGCCGCATTGCAGAGATATTGTATTTAAGTG
CCTAGCTCGATACATAAACGGGTCTCTCTGGTTAGACCAGATCTGAGCCTGGGAGCTCTCTGGCTAACTA
GGGAACCCACTGCTTAAGCCTCAATAAAGCTTGCCTTGAGTGCTTCAAGTAGTGTGTGCCCGTCTGTTGT
GTGACTCTGGTAACTAGAGATCCCTCAGACCCTTTTAGTCAGTGTGGAAAATCTCTAGCAGTGGCGCCCG
AACAGGGACTTGAAAGCGAAAGGGAAACCAGAGGAGCTCTCTCGACGCAGGACTCGGCTTGCTGAAGCGC
GCACGGCAAGAGGCGAGGGGCGGCGACTGGTGAGTACGCCAAAAATTTTGACTAGCGGAGGCTAGAAGGA
GAGAGATGGGTGCGAGAGCGTCAGTATTAAGCGGGGGAGAATTAGATCGCGATGGGAAAAAATTCGGTTA
AGGCCAGGGGGAAAGAAAAAATATAAATTAAAACATATAGTATGGGCAAGCAGGGAGCTAGAACGATTCG
CAGTTAATCCTGGCCTGTTAGAAACATCAGAAGGCTGTAGACAAATACTGGGACAGCTACAACCATCCCT
TCAGACAGGATCAGAAGAACTTAGATCATTATATAATACAGTAGCAACCCTCTATTGTGTGCATCAAAGG
ATAGAGATAAAAGACACCAAGGAAGCTTTAGACAAGATAGAGGAAGAGCAAAACAAAAGTAAGACCACCG
CACAGCAAGCGGCCGCTGATCTTCAGACCTGGAGGAGGAGATATGAGGGACAATTGGAGAAGTGAATTAT
ATAAATATAAAGTAGTAAAAATTGAACCATTAGGAGTAGCACCCACCAAGGCAAAGAGAAGAGTGGTGCA
GAGAGAAAAAAGAGCAGTGGGAATAGGAGCTTTGTTCCTTGGGTTCTTGGGAGCAGCAGGAAGCACTATG
GGCGCAGCGTCAATGACGCTGACGGTACAGGCCAGACAATTATTGTCTGGTATAGTGCAGCAGCAGAACA
ATTTGCTGAGGGCTATTGAGGCGCAACAGCATCTGTTGCAACTCACAGTCTGGGGCATCAAGCAGCTCCA
GGCAAGAATCCTGGCTGTGGAAAGATACCTAAAGGATCAACAGCTCCTGGGGATTTGGGGTTGCTCTGGA
AAACTCATTTGCACCACTGCTGTGCCTTGGAATGCTAGTTGGAGTAATAAATCTCTGGAACAGATTTGGA
ATCACACGACCTGGATGGAGTGGGACAGAGAAATTAACAATTACACAAGCTTAATACACTCCTTAATTGA
AGAATCGCAAAACCAGCAAGAAAAGAATGAACAAGAATTATTGGAATTAGATAAATGGGCAAGTTTGTGG
AATTGGTTTAACATAACAAATTGGCTGTGGTATATAAAATTATTCATAATGATAGTAGGAGGCTTGGTAG
GTTTAAGAATAGTTTTTGCTGTACTTTCTATAGTGAATAGAGTTAGGCAGGGATATTCACCATTATCGTT
TCAGACCCACCTCCCAACCCCGAGGGGACCCGACAGGCCCGAAGGAATAGAAGAAGAAGGTGGAGAGAGA
GACAGAGACAGATCCATTCGATTAGTGAACGGATCTCGACGGTATCGGTTAACTTTTAAAAGAAAAGGGG
GGATTGGGGGGTACAGTGCAGGGGAAAGAATAGTAGACATAATAGCAACAGACATACAAACTAAAGAATT
ACAAAAACAAATTACAAAAATTCAAAATTTTATCGATATCACGAGACTAGCCTCGAGTTGGCTTTACTCC
CTATCAGTGATAGAGAACGTATGAAGAGTTTACTCCCTATCAGTGATAGAGAACGTATGCAGACTTTACT
CCCTATCAGTGATAGAGAACGTATAAGGAGTTTACTCCCTATCAGTGATAGAGAACGTATGACCAGTTTA
CTCCCTATCAGTGATAGAGAACGTATCTACAGTTTACTCCCTATCAGTGATAGAGAACGTATATCCAGTT
TACTCCCTATCAGTGATAGAGAACGTATAAGCTTTAGGCGTGTACGGTGGGCGCCTATAAAAGCAGAGCT
CGTTTAGTGAACCGTCAGATCGCCTGGAGCAATTCCACAACACTTTTGTCTTATACCAACTTTCCGTACC
ACTTCCTACCCTCGTAAAACTAGTCCAGTGTGGTGGAATTCTGCAGATATCAACAAGTTTGTACAAAAAA
GCAGGCTGCCGCCACCATGGGCAGATTGGGCTACTGGACCTTGCTGGTATTGCCGGCCCTTCTGGTCTGG
CGCGATCCGGCGCAGAACGCGGCTAGGGTGAGCAAGGGCGAGGAGCTGTTCACCGGGGTGGTGCCCATCC
TGGTCGAGCTGGACGGCGACGTAAACGGCCACAAGTTCAGCGTGTCCGGCGAGGGCGAGGGCGATGCCAC
CTACGGCAAGCTGACCCTGAAGTTCATCTGCACCACCGGCAAGCTGCCCGTGCCCTGGCCCACCCTCGTG
ACCACCCTGACCTACGGCGTGCAGTGCTTCAGCCGCTACCCCGACCACATGAAGCAGCACGACTTCTTCA
AGTCCGCCATGCCCGAAGGCTACGTCCAGGAGCGCACCATCTTCTTCAAGGACGACGGCAACTACAAGAC
CCGCGCCGAGGTGAAGTTCGAGGGCGACACCCTGGTGAACCGCATCGAGCTGAAGGGCATCGACTTCAAG
GAGGACGGCAACATCCTGGGGCACAAGCTGGAGTACAACTACAACAGCCACAACGTCTATATCATGGCCG
ACAAGCAGAAGAACGGCATCAAGGTGAACTTCAAGATCCGCCACAACATCGAGGACGGCAGCGTGCAGCT
CGCCGACCACTACCAGCAGAACACCCCCATCGGCGACGGCCCCGTGCTGCTGCCCGACAACCACTACCTG
AGCACCCAGTCCGCCCTGAGCAAAGACCCCAACGAGAAGCGCGATCACATGGTCCTGCTGGAGTTCGTGA
CCGCCGCCGGGATCACTCTCGGCATGGACGAGCTGTACAAGGCTAGCGCGGCGGAGAAGGGTCCTCCAGC
GCTGAACATTGCGGTGCTGCTGGGTCACAGCCACGACGTGACAGAACGCGAACTTCGAAATCTGTGGGGC
CCAGAGCAGGCAACCGGCTTGCCCCTGGATGTGAACGTGGTGGCGTTATTGATGAACCGCACTGACCCTA
AGAGCCTCATCACGCATGTGTGCGACCTCATGTCCGGGGCGCGCATCCACGGCTTGGTGTTTGGAGATGA
CACGGACCAGGAGGCTGTGGCCCAGATGCTGGATTTTATCTCCTCACAGACTTTTATCCCCATCTTGGGC
ATTCATGGGGGTGCATCTATGATCATGGCTGACAAGGATCCGACATCCACGTTCTTCCAGTTTGGAGCCT
CCATCCAGCAGCAAGCCACAGTTATGCTGAAGATCATGCAGGACTACGACTGGCACGTCTTCTCCCTGGT
CACCACCATCTTCCCTGGCTACCGAGACTTCATCAGCTTTATCAAGACAACAGTGGACAACAGCTTTGTG
GGCTGGGATATGCAGAACGTGATCACACTGGACACCTCCTTCGAGGACGCCAAGACGCAGGTCCAGCTGA
AGAAGATCCATTCTTCTGTCATCCTGCTCTACTGCTCCAAAGACGAGGCTGTCCTCATCCTGAGCGAGGC
TCGCTCCTTCGGCCTCACTGGCTATGATTTCTTCTGGATTGTCCCCAGTTTGGTGTCTGGGAACACAGAG
CTCATCCCCAAAGAGTTTCCATCAGGTCTCATTTCAGTCTCTTATGACGACTGGGACTACAGCCTGGAGG
CAAGAGTGAGAGACGGTCTTGGGATCTTAACCACTGCCGCATCCTCCATGTTGGAGAAGTTCTCCTACAT
TCCTGAGGCCAAGGCCAGCTGCTATGGGCAGGCAGAGAAGCCAGAGACCCCGCTACACACCCTGCACCAA
TTCATGGTCAATGTGACTTGGGATGGCAAGGACTTGTCCTTCACTGAGGAAGGTTACCAGGTGCACCCCA
GGCTTGTGGTGATCGTGCTGAACAAGGACCGGGAGTGGGAAAAGGTGGGCAAGTGGGAGAACCAGACGCT
GAGCCTGAGGCACGCTGTGTGGCCAAGGTACAAGTCCTTTTCTGACTGCGAGCCAGATGACAACCACCTC
AGCATTGTCACCTTGGAGGAAGCCCCCTTCGTCATCGTAGAGGACATAGACCCCCTGACTGAGACCTGTG
TGAGGAACACGGTGCCCTGTCGGAAGTTCGTCAAGATCAACAATTCAACCAACGAAGGGATGAATGTGAA
GAAATGCTGCAAGGGGTTCTGCATCGACATCCTCAAGAAGCTGTCCAGAACTGTGAAGTTCACCTATGAC
CTCTACCTGGTGACCAATGGGAAGCATGGGAAAAAGGTTAACAATGTGTGGAATGGAATGATAGGTGAAG
TGGTCTATCAACGAGCAGTCATGGCTGTGGGCTCACTCACCATCAATGAGGAGCGTTCGGAAGTGGTGGA
CTTCTCGGTGCCCTTTGTGGAGACAGGAATCAGCGTCATGGTCTCCAGGAGTAATGGCACTGTCTCCCCT
TCTGCTTTCCTCGAACCCTTCAGTGCCTCCGTCTGGGTGATGATGTTTGTGATGCTGCTCATCGTCTCAG
CCATTGCTGTCTTCGTTTTTGAATACTTCAGTCCTGTTGGATACAACAGAAACTTAGCCAAAGGGAAAGC
TCCCCACGGGCCTTCTTTTACTATTGGAAAAGCTATATGGCTCCTCTGGGGCCTGGTCTTCAACAATTCT
GTGCCTGTCCAGAATCCTAAAGGCACAACCAGCAAGATCATGGTGTCAGTGTGGGCCTTCTTTGCTGTCA
TCTTCCTGGCCAGTTACACAGCCAACCTGGCTGCCTTCATGATCCAGGAGGAGTTTGTGGACCAAGTGAC
TGGCCTCAGTGACAAGAAGTTCCAGAGACCTCATGACTATTCTCCACCTTTCCGATTTGGGACGGTACCC
AATGGAAGTACAGAGAGGAATATTCGTAACAACTACCCGTATATGCACCAGTACATGACCAGATTCAACC
AGAGGGGAGTGGAGGATGCCTTGGTCAGCTTGAAAACCGGGAAGTTGGACGCTTTCATCTATGACGCAGC
CGTCTTGAACTACAAGGCCGGGAGGGATGAAGGCTGTAAACTGGTGACCATTGGGAGCGGGTACATCTTT
GCTACCACAGGCTATGGAATTGCGCTGCAGAAGGGCTCACCCTGGAAGAGGCAGATTGACCTCGCTCTGC
TCCAGTTTGTTGGTGATGGTGAGATGGAGGAGCTGGAGACACTGTGGCTTACGGGCATCTGCCACAACGA
GAAGAATGAGGTGATGAGTAGCCAGCTGGACATCGATAACATGGCGGGCGTGTTCTACATGCTGGCTGCA
GCCATGGCCCTCAGCCTCATCACCTTCATCTGGGAGCACCTCTTCTACTGGAAGCTGCGCTTCTGCTTCA
CAGGCGTGTGCTCTGACCGGCCCGGGCTGCTCTTCTCCATCAGCAGGGGCATCTATAGTTGCATCCATGG
GGTACACATTGAAGAAAAGAAGAAATCTCCAGATTTCAATCTGACTGGATCACAGAGCAACATGCTAAAG
CTTCTTCGGTCAGCTAAAAACATCTCCAATATGTCCAACATGAACTCCTCAAGAATGGACTCACCTAAAA
GAGCTACTGACTTCATTCAAAGAGGGTCACTTATTGTGGACATGGTTTCAGACAAGGGAAATTTGATATA
TTCAGACAACAGATCCTTTCAAGGGAAGGACAGTATATTTGGAGACAACATGAATGAACTCCAAACATTT
GTGGCCAACAGGCACAAGGATAATCTCAGTAACTATGTGTTTCAAGGACAGCATCCTCTCACTCTCAATG
AGTCCAACCCTAACACAGTAGAGGTGGCTGTCAGCACTGAATCCAAAGGGAACTCCCGACCCCGGCAGCT
TTGGAAGAAATCCATGGAGTCTCTACGCCAGGATTCTCTAAACCAGAACCCAGTCTCCCAGAGGGATGAG
AAGACTGCAGAGAATCGGACCCACTCGCTAAAGAGTCCTAGGTATCTTCCAGAAGAGGTAGCCCACTCTG
ACATTTCAGAAACCTCAAGCCGGGCCACATGCCACAGGGAGCCAGATAACAATAAGAACCACAAGACCAA
GGATAACTTCAAACGGTCAATGGCCTCTAAGTATCCCAAGGACTGTAGCGATGTTGACCGCACCTACATG
AAAACCAAAGCAAGTTCTCCCAGGGATAAGATCTATACCATTGATGGTGAGAAGGAGCCCAGCTTCCACT
TAGATCCTCCTCAGTTTGTTGAGAATATAACCCTGCCTGAGAATGTGGGCTTCCCAGATACCTACCAAGA
TCACAATGAGAACTTCCGCAAGGGGGACTCCACACTGCCCATGAACAGGAACCCATTACATAATGAAGAC
GGGCTTCCCAACAATGACCAATATAAACTCTATGCCAAGCACTTTACCTTGAAAGACAAGGGTTCCCCAC
ACAGTGAGGGCAGTGATCGATACCGGCAGAACTCCACACATTGCAGAAGCTGCCTTTCGAATCTGCCCAC
CTACTCAGGCCACTTTACCATGAGGTCTCCTTTCAAGTGTGATGCCTGTCTGCGGATGGGGAATCTCTAT
GACATTGATGAAGACCAGATGCTTCAGGAGACAGGTAACCCAGCTACTCGGGAGGAGGTCTACCAGCAGG
ACTGGTCACAGAACAACGCCCTCCAGTTCCAGAAGAACAAGCTAAGGATTAACCGACAGCACTCCTATGA
TAACATTCTGGACAAACCCAGAGAGATAGACCTTAGCAGGCCCTCCCGGAGCATAAGCCTCAAGGACAGG
GAACGGCTACTGGAGGGCAACTTGTATGGGAGCCTGTTCAGTGTCCCCTCAAGCAAACTCTTGGGGAACA
AAAGCTCCCTTTTCCCCCAAGGTCTGGAGGACAGCAAGAGGAGCAAGTCTCTCTTGCCAGACCACGCCTC
CGATAATCCTTTCCTCCACACGTATGGGGATGACCAACGCTTAGTTATCGGGAGATGTCCCTCGGACCCT
TACAAACACTCATTGCCATCACAGGCGGTAAATGACAGCTATCTTCGGTCATCCTTGAGGTCAACAGCAT
CATATTGCTCCAGGGACAGTCGGGGCCACAGTGATGTGTATATTTCAGAGCATGTTATGCCTTATGCTGC
AAATAAGAATACCATGTACTCTACCCCCAGGGTTTTAAATTCCTGCAGCAATAGACGAGTGTACAAGAAA
ATGCCTAGTATCGAATCTGATGTTTAAGATCACCCAGCTTTCTTGTACAAAGTGGTTGATATCCAGCACA
GTGGCGGCCGCTCGAGTCTAGAGGGCCCGCGGTTCGAAGGTAAGCCTATCCCTAACCCTCTCCTCGGTCT
CGATTCTACGCGTACCGGTTAGTAATGATCGACAATCAACCTCTGGATTACAAAATTTGTGAAAGATTGA
CTGGTATTCTTAACTATGTTGCTCCTTTTACGCTATGTGGATACGCTGCTTTAATGCCTTTGTATCATGC
TATTGCTTCCCGTATGGCTTTCATTTTCTCCTCCTTGTATAAATCCTGGTTGCTGTCTCTTTATGAGGAG
TTGTGGCCCGTTGTCAGGCAACGTGGCGTGGTGTGCACTGTGTTTGCTGACGCAACCCCCACTGGTTGGG
GCATTGCCACCACCTGTCAGCTCCTTTCCGGGACTTTCGCTTTCCCCCTCCCTATTGCCACGGCGGAACT
CATCGCCGCCTGCCTTGCCCGCTGCTGGACAGGGGCTCGGCTGTTGGGCACTGACAATTCCGTGGTGTTG
TCGGGGAAGCTGACGTCCTTTCCATGGCTGCTCGCCTGTGTTGCCACCTGGATTCTGCGCGGGACGTCCT
TCTGCTACGTCCCTTCGGCCCTCAATCCAGCGGACCTTCCTTCCCGCGGCCTGCTGCCGGCTCTGCGGCC
TCTTCCGCGTCTTCGCCTTCGCCCTCAGACGAGTCGGATCTCCCTTTGGGCCGCCTCCCCGCCTGGCGAT
GGTACCTTTAAGACCAATGACTTACAAGGCAGCTGTAGATCTTAGCCACTTTTTAAAAGAAAAGGGGGGA
CTGGAAGGGCTAATTCACTCCCAACGAAGACAAGATCTGCTTTTTGCTTGTACTGGGTCTCTCTGGTTAG
ACCAGATCTGAGCCTGGGAGCTCTCTGGCTAACTAGGGAACCCACTGCTTAAGCCTCAATAAAGCTTGCC
TTGAGTGCTTCAAGTAGTGTGTGCCCGTCTGTTGTGTGACTCTGGTAACTAGAGATCCCTCAGACCCTTT
TAGTCAGTGTGGAAAATCTCTAGCAGTAGTAGTTCATGTCATCTTATTATTCAGTATTTATAACTTGCAA
AGAAATGAATATCAGAGAGTGAGAGGAACTTGTTTATTGCAGCTTATAATGGTTACAAATAAAGCAATAG
CATCACAAATTTCACAAATAAAGCATTTTTTTCACTGCATTCTAGTTGTGGTTTGTCCAAACTCATCAAT
GTATCTTATCATGTCTGGCTCTAGCTATCCCGCCCCTAACTCCGCCCATCCCGCCCCTAACTCCGCCCAG
TTCCGCCCATTCTCCGCCCCATGGCTGACTAATTTTTTTTATTTATGCAGAGGCCGAGGCCGCCTCGGCC
TCTGAGCTATTCCAGAAGTAGTGAGGAGGCTTTTTTGGAGGCCTAGGGACGTACCCAATTCGCCCTATAG
TGAGTCGTATTACGCGCGCTCACTGGCCGTCGTTTTACAACGTCGTGACTGGGAAAACCCTGGCGTTACC
CAACTTAATCGCCTTGCAGCACATCCCCCTTTCGCCAGCTGGCGTAATAGCGAAGAGGCCCGCACCGATC
GCCCTTCCCAACAGTTGCGCAGCCTGAATGGCGAATGGG
[124 nt withheld, positions 9140-9263]
C
[91 nt withheld, positions 9265-9355]
A
[49 nt withheld, positions 9357-9405]
CCTTTGACGTTGGAGTCCACGTTCTTT
[37 nt withheld, positions 9433-9469]
ACCCTATCTCGGTCTATTCTTTTGATTTATAAGGGATTTTGCCGATTTCGGCCTATTGGTTAAAAAATGA
GCTGATTTAACAAAAATTTAACGCGAATTTTAACAAAATATTAACGCTTACAATTTAGGTGGCACTTTTC
GGGGAAATGTGCGCGGAACCCCTATTTGTTTATTTTTCTAAATACATTCAAATATGTATCCGCTCATGAG
ACAATAACCCTGATAAATGCTTCAATAATATTGAAAAAGGAAGAGTATGAGTATTCAACATTTCCGTGTC
GCCCTTATTCCCTTTTTTGCGGCATTTTGCCTTCCTGTTTTTGCTCACCCAGAAACGCTGGTGAAAGTAA
AAGATGCTGAAGATCAGTTGGGTGCACGAGTGGGTTACATCGAACTGGATCTCAACAGCGGTAAGATCCT
TGAGAGTTTTCGCCCCGAAGAACGTTTTCCAATGATGAGCACTTTTAAAGTTCTGCTATGTGGCGCGGTA
TTATCCCGTATTGACGCCGGGCAAGAGCAACTCGGTCGCCGCATACACTATTCTCAGAATGACTTGGTTG
AGTACTCACCAGTCACAGAAAAGCATCTTACGGATGGCATGACAGTAAGAGAATTATGCAGTGCTGCCAT
AACCATGAGTGATAACACTGCGGCCAACTTACTTCTGACAACGATCGGAGGACCGAAGGAGCTAACCGCT
TTTTTGCACAACATGGGGGATCATGTAACTCGCCTTGATCGTTGGGAACCGGAGCTGAATGAAGCCATAC
CAAACGACGAGCGTGACACCACGATGCCTGTAGCAATGGCAACAACGTTGCGCAAACTATTAACTGGCGA
ACTACTTACTCTAGCTTCCCGGCAACAATTAATAGACTGGATGGAGGCGGATAAAGTTGCAGGACCACTT
CTGCGCTCGGCCCTTCCGGCTGGCTGGTTTATTGCTGATAAATCTGGAGCCGGTGAGCGTGGGTCTCGCG
GTATCATTGCAGCACTGGGGCCAGATGGTAAGCCCTCCCGTATCGTAGTTATCTACACGACGGGGAGTCA
GGCAACTATGGATGAACGAAATAGACAGATCGCTGAGATAGGTGCCTCACTGATTAAGCATTGGTAACTG
TCAGACCAAGTTTACTCATATATACTTTAGATTGATTTAAAACTTCATTTTTAATTTAAAAGGATCTAGG
TGAAGATCCTTTTTGATAATCTCATGACCAAAATCCCTTAACGTGAGTTTTCGTTCCACTGAGCGTCAGA
CCCCGTAGAAAAGATCAAAGGATCTTCTTGAGATCCTTTTTTTCTGCGCGTAATCTGCTGCTTGCAAACA
AAAAAACCACCGCTACCAGCGGTGGTTTGTTTGCCGGATCAAGAGCTACCAACTCTTTTTCCGAAGGTAA
CTGGCTTCAGCAGAGCGCAGATACCAAATACTGTTCTTCTAGTGTAGCCGTAGTTAGGCCACCACTTCAA
GAACTCTGTAGCACCGCCTACATACCTCGCTCTGCTAATCCTGTTACCAGTGGCTGCTGCCAGTGGCGAT
AAGTCGTGTCTTACCGGGTTGGACTCAAGACGATAGTTACCGGATAAGGCGCAGCGGTCGGGCTGAACGG
GGGGTTCGTGCACACAGCCCAGCTTGGAGCGAACGACCTACACCGAACTGAGATACCTACAGCGTGAGCT
ATGAGAAAGCGCCACGCTTCCCGAAGGGAGAAAGGCGGACAGGTATCCGGTAAGCGGCAGGGTCGGAACA
GGAGAGCGCACGAGGGAGCTTCCAGGGGGAAACGCCTGGTATCTTTATAGTCCTGTCGGGTTTCGCCACC
TCTGACTTGAGCGTCGATTTTTGTGATGCTCGTCAGGGGGGCGGAGCCTATGGAAAAACGCCAGCAACGC
GGCCTTTTTACGGTTCCTGGCCTTTTGCTGGCCTTTTGCTCACATGTTCTTTCCTGCGTTATCCCCTGAT
TCTGTGGATAACCGTATTACCGCCTTTGAGTGAGCTGATACCGCTCGCCGCAGCCGAACGACCGAGCGCA
GCGAGTCAGTGAGCGAGGAAGCGGAAGAGCGCCCAATACGCAAACCGCCTCTCCCCGCGCGTTGGCCGAT
TCATTAATGCAGCTGGCACGACAGGTTTCCCGACTGGAAAGCGGGCAGTGAGCGCAACGCAATTAATGTG
AGTTAGCTCACTCATTAGGCACCCCAGGCTTTACACTTTATGCTTCCGGCTCGTATGTTGTGTGGAATTG
TGAGCGGATAACAATTTCACACAGGAAACAGCTATGACCATGATTACGCCAAGCGCGCAATTAACCCTCA
CTAAAGGGAACAAAAGCTGGAGCTGCAAGCTT
